Addgene plasmid #68192: pTAtUbq3 (GB0219)
Purpose: Provides the Arabidopsis thaliana polyubiquitin 3 terminator as a level 0 GoldenBraid part
Depositing lab: Diego Orzaez. Depositing organization: Agencia Estatal Consejo Superior de Investigaciones Científicas, M.P. Publication: GoldenBraid 2.0: a comprehensive DNA assembly framework for plant synthetic biology. Sarrion-Perdigones A, Vazquez-Vilar M, Palaci J, Castelijns B, Forment J, Ziarsolo P, Blanca J, Granell A, Orzaez D. Plant Physiol. 2013 Jul;162(3):1618-31. 10.1104/pp.113.217661 PubMed 23669743.
Backbone
  Vector backbone: pUPD
  Backbone manufacturer: self-made; derived from pGEMT-Easy manufactured by Promega
  Vector type: Synthetic Biology
Growth in bacteria
  Bacterial resistance: Ampicillin, 100 μg/mL
  Growth temperature: 37°C
  Growth strain: DH5alpha
  Copy number: High Copy
Gene/Insert
  Gene/Insert name: AtUbq3 terminator
  Species: A. thaliana (mustard weed)
  Insert size (bp): 499
  Mutation: BsaI and BsmBI sites removed
  Cloning method: Restriction Enzyme; 5′ cloning site BsmBI (destroyed during cloning); 3′ cloning site BsmBI (destroyed during cloning)
  Sequencing primers: 5′ T7; 3′ SP6
Terms and licenses: Academic/Nonprofit Terms; Industry Terms: Not Available to Industry
Depositor comments: insert can be released with BsaI
How to cite: pTAtUbq3 (GB0219) was a gift from Diego Orzaez (Addgene plasmid # 68192 ; http://n2t.net/addgene:68192 ; RRID:Addgene_68192)
