[The description below was written by a language model from this plasmid's Addgene catalogue record and pLannotate feature annotations shown in this document.]
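Description:
pTAtUbq3 (GB0219) is a level 0 part plasmid from the GoldenBraid 2.0 modular cloning system for plant synthetic biology. It carries the Arabidopsis thaliana polyubiquitin 3 (AtUbq3) terminator, a 499 bp insert, in the pUPD universal part domestication vector, a self-made derivative of pGEM-T Easy. The plasmid totals 3,558 nt and is maintained in E. coli at high copy through a ColE1/pUC-type origin, with selection by ampicillin via the bla gene and its native promoter. An f1 phage origin inherited from the parent vector is also present.

The terminator was "domesticated" by removing its internal BsaI and BsmBI sites, so that these type IIS enzymes can be used in later assembly steps without cutting within the part. It was cloned into pUPD through BsmBI sites that were destroyed in the process, and the depositor notes that the insert can be released with BsaI, which is how level 0 parts are combined with promoters and coding sequences into transcriptional units in GoldenBraid destination vectors. The automated feature table does not annotate the terminator itself. It lists only backbone elements: T7 and SP6 promoters flanking the cloning region (also used as sequencing primer sites), the lac promoter, operator and CAP binding site, and a lacZα fragment that is a remnant of the blue/white screening cassette. The short fragment matches to lacI, bom and a hornet peptide are most likely incidental annotation hits rather than functional elements. The plasmid has no plant expression function on its own. It serves as a reusable source of a 3' regulatory region for transcription termination in plant expression constructs.
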