Features (pLannotate 1.2.2; 13 found; start..end, strand, type, name):
    535..597     -  CDS            VESPI_VESMG (fragment): Experimental evidence at protein level: Swiss-Prot protein existence level 1. Shows contractile activity on isolated ileum smooth muscle. From Vespa magnifica (Hornet).
    609..627     -  promoter       SP6 promoter: promoter for bacteriophage SP6 RNA polymerase
    669..685     -  protein_bind   lac operator: The lac repressor binds to the lac operator to inhibit transcription in E. coli. This inhibition can be relieved by adding lactose or isopropyl-β-D-thiogalactopyranoside (IPTG). lac repressor encoded by lacI
    693..723     -  promoter       lac promoter: promoter for the E. coli lac operon
    737..758     -  protein_bind   CAP binding site: CAP binding activates transcription in the presence of cAMP. E. coli catabolite activator protein
    771..863     -  CDS            lacI (fragment): lac repressor; lacI; The lac repressor binds to the lac operator to inhibit transcription in E. coli. This inhibition can be relieved by adding lactose or isopropyl-β-D-thiogalactopyranoside (IPTG).
   1046..1634    -  rep_origin     ori: high-copy-number ColE1/pMB1/pBR322/pUC origin of replication
   1805..2665    -  CDS            AmpR: β-lactamase; bla; confers resistance to ampicillin, carbenicillin, and related antibiotics
   2666..2770    -  promoter       AmpR promoter: bla
   2797..2847    +  misc_feature   bom (fragment): basis of mobility region from pBR322
   2848..3303    -  rep_origin     f1 ori (sequence partly withheld): f1 bacteriophage origin of replication; arrow indicates direction of (+) strand synthesis
   3307..3464    -  CDS            lacZα (fragment): LacZα fragment of β-galactosidase; lacZ fragment
   3467..3485    +  promoter       T7 promoter: promoter for bacteriophage T7 RNA polymerase
>Addgene plasmid #68192 | pTAtUbq3 (GB0219) | depositor full sequence | sequence record 135577 | pTAtUbq3 (GB0219) sequence 3558 bps
CTCGAGCGTGTGGTAATCACACTATTGCACACAAAGAGTGGCAAACAAGCGGCGCCCTTGGTTTGGTATA
GTAAGAGACAATTGTTTTGGACTGTTTGTGTTGCCATATTCACAAAAATACTATTGAGCTATGTATGTTA
AACATTATGGTCAATGAGTAGTAGTGAACATTCAAGTTTTTTTTTTTTCCACTTCAAGTTTTTCATCTTA
TTATTATTTTTCGTTGTGATGCAGTAGTACGGCCCATCTTCACCAGTAGTATATCAAAGCCGAAACAGAT
GACAAATTGTTTAACATGCACTTGGATTATTATTGAGAGTTGAAATACAAAGGCCCGTTACAAGCCCAAA
CGAAGGTACATAAAAGAAAAGCAGAAAATGAAAACGAAATCGATAGGGATAAGTTTTTCCAACTGACGGA
AACACAAACTACACCAGGTGAAATAGATCACCTCCCAAGTGCATGAGACACGAACCAACCACTTATCATC
AGATCACAAAAAGCTTAAGCCGAGACCACTCATCGCCCAATCACTAGTGAATTCGCGGCCGCCTGCAGGT
CGACCATATGGGAGAGCTCCCAACGCGTTGGATGCATAGCTTGAGTATTCTATAGTGTCACCTAAATAGC
TTGGCGTAATCATGGTCATAGCTGTTTCCTGTGTGAAATTGTTATCCGCTCACAATTCCACACAACATAC
GAGCCGGAAGCATAAAGTGTAAAGCCTGGGGTGCCTATGAGTGAGCTAACTCACATTAATTGCGTTGCGC
TCACTGCCCGCTTTCCAGTCGGGAAACCTGTCGTGCCAGCTGCATTAATGAATCGGCCAACGCGCGGGGA
GAGGCGGTTTGCGTATTGGGCGCTCTTCCGCTTCCTCGCTCACTGACTCGCTGCGCTCGGTCGTTCGGCT
GCGGCGAGCGGTATCAGCTCACTCAAAGGCGGTAATACGGTTATCCACAGAATCAGGGGATAACGCAGGA
AAGAACATGTGAGCAAAAGGCCAGCAAAAGGCCAGGAACCGTAAAAAGGCCGCGTTGCTGGCGTTTTTCC
ATAGGCTCCGCCCCCCTGACGAGCATCACAAAAATCGACGCTCAAGTCAGAGGTGGCGAAACCCGACAGG
ACTATAAAGATACCAGGCGTTTCCCCCTGGAAGCTCCCTCGTGCGCTCTCCTGTTCCGACCCTGCCGCTT
ACCGGATACCTGTCCGCCTTTCTCCCTTCGGGAAGCGTGGCGCTTTCTCATAGCTCACGCTGTAGGTATC
TCAGTTCGGTGTAGGTCGTTCGCTCCAAGCTGGGCTGTGTGCACGAACCCCCCGTTCAGCCCGACCGCTG
CGCCTTATCCGGTAACTATCGTCTTGAGTCCAACCCGGTAAGACACGACTTATCGCCACTGGCAGCAGCC
ACTGGTAACAGGATTAGCAGAGCGAGGTATGTAGGCGGTGCTACAGAGTTCTTGAAGTGGTGGCCTAACT
ACGGCTACACTAGAAGAACAGTATTTGGTATCTGCGCTCTGCTGAAGCCAGTTACCTTCGGAAAAAGAGT
TGGTAGCTCTTGATCCGGCAAACAAACCACCGCTGGTAGCGGTGGTTTTTTTGTTTGCAAGCAGCAGATT
ACGCGCAGAAAAAAAGGATCTCAAGAAGATCCTTTGATCTTTTCTACGGGGTCTGACGCTCAGTGGAACG
AAAACTCACGTTAAGGGATTTTGGTCATGAGATTATCAAAAAGGATCTTCACCTAGATCCTTTTAAATTA
AAAATGAAGTTTTAAATCAATCTAAAGTATATATGAGTAAACTTGGTCTGACAGTTACCAATGCTTAATC
AGTGAGGCACCTATCTCAGCGATCTGTCTATTTCGTTCATCCATAGTTGCCTGACTCCCCGTCGTGTAGA
TAACTACGATACGGGAGGGCTTACCATCTGGCCCCAGTGCTGCAATGATACCGCGCGACCCACGCTCACC
GGCTCCAGATTTATCAGCAATAAACCAGCCAGCCGGAAGGGCCGAGCGCAGAAGTGGTCCTGCAACTTTA
TCCGCCTCCATCCAGTCTATTAATTGTTGCCGGGAAGCTAGAGTAAGTAGTTCGCCAGTTAATAGTTTGC
GCAACGTTGTTGCCATTGCTACAGGCATCGTGGTGTCACGCTCGTCGTTTGGTATGGCTTCATTCAGCTC
CGGTTCCCAACGATCAAGGCGAGTTACATGATCCCCCATGTTGTGCAAAAAAGCGGTTAGCTCCTTCGGT
CCTCCGATCGTTGTCAGAAGTAAGTTGGCCGCAGTGTTATCACTCATGGTTATGGCAGCACTGCATAATT
CTCTTACTGTCATGCCATCCGTAAGATGCTTTTCTGTGACTGGTGAGTACTCAACCAAGTCATTCTGAGA
ATAGTGTATGCGGCGACCGAGTTGCTCTTGCCCGGCGTCAATACGGGATAATACCGCGCCACATAGCAGA
ACTTTAAAAGTGCTCATCATTGGAAAACGTTCTTCGGGGCGAAAACTCTCAAGGATCTTACCGCTGTTGA
GATCCAGTTCGATGTAACCCACTCGTGCACCCAACTGATCTTCAGCATCTTTTACTTTCACCAGCGTTTC
TGGGTGAGCAAAAACAGGAAGGCAAAATGCCGCAAAAAAGGGAATAAGGGCGACACGGAAATGTTGAATA
CTCATACTCTTCCTTTTTCAATATTATTGAAGCATTTATCAGGGTTATTGTCTCATGAGCGGATACATAT
TTGAATGTATTTAGAAAAATAAACAAATAGGGGTTCCGCGCACATTTCCCCGAAAAGTGCCACCTGATGC
GGTGTGAAATACCGCACAGATGCGTAAGGAGAAAATACCGCATCAGGAAATTGTAAGCGTTAATATTTTG
TTAAAATTCGCGTTAAATTTTTGTTAAATCAGCTCATTTTTTAACCAATAGGCCGAAATCGGCAAAATCC
CTTATAAATCAAAAGAATAGACCGAGATAGGGT
[37 nt withheld, positions 2974-3010]
AAAGAACGTGGACTCCAACGTCAAAGGGCGAAAAACCGTCTATCAGGGCGCTGGCCCACTACGTGAACCA
TCACCCT
[91 nt withheld, positions 3088-3178]
G
[124 nt withheld, positions 3180-3303]
CCATTCGCCATTCAGGCTGCGCAACTGTTGGGAAGGGCGATCGGTGCGGGCCTCTTCGCTATTACGCCAG
CTGGCGAAAGGGGGATGTGCTGCAAGGCGATTAAGTTGGGTAACGCCAGGGTTTTCCCAGTCACGACGTT
GTAAAACGACGGCCAGTGAATTGTAATACGACTCACTATAGGGCGAATTGGGCCCGACGTCGCATGCTCC
CGGCCGCCATGGCGGCCGCGGGAATTCGATTGGGCGATGAGTGGT
