>Addgene plasmid #68192 | pTAtUbq3 (GB0219) | addgene partial sequence | sequence record 127976 | SP6 5'-ATTTAGGTGACACTATAG-3'
CACGCGTTGGGAGCTCTCCCATATGGTCGACCTGCAGGCGGCCGCGAATTCACTAGTGATTGGGCGATGA
GTGGTCTCGGCTTAAGCTTTTTGTGATCTGATGATAAGTGGTTGGTTCGTGTCTCATGCACTTGGGAGGT
GATCTATTTCACCTGGTGTAGTTTGTGTTTCCGTCAGTTGGAAAAACTTATCCCTATCGATTTCGTTTTC
ATTTTCTGCTTTTCTTTTATGTACCTTCGTTTGGGCTTGTAACGGGCCTTTGTATTTCAACTCTCAATAA
TAATCCAAGTGCATGTTAAACAATTTGTCATCTGTTTCGGCTTTGATATACTACTGGTGAAGATGGGCCG
TACTACTGCATCACAACGAAAAATAATAATAAGATGAAAAACTTGAAGTGGAAAAAAAAAAAACTTGAAT
GTTCACTACTACTCATTGACCATAATGTTTAACATACATAGCTCAATAGTATTTTTGTGAATATGGCAAC
ACAAACAGTCCAAAACAATTGTCTCTTACTATACCAAACCAAGGGCGCCGCTTGTTTGCCACTCTTTGTG
TGCAATAGTGTGATTACCACACGCTCGAGACCACTCATCGCCCAATC
