>Addgene plasmid #68192 | pTAtUbq3 (GB0219) | addgene partial sequence | sequence record 127977 | T7 5'-TAATACGACTCACTATAGGG-3'
CTCCGGCCGCCATGGCGGCCGCGGGAATTCGATTGGGCGATGAGTGGTCTCGAGCGTGTGGTAATCACAC
TATTGCACACAAAGAGTGGCAAACAAGCGGCGCCCTTGGTTTGGTATAGTAAGAGACAATTGTTTTGGAC
TGTTTGTGTTGCCATATTCACAAAAATACTATTGAGCTATGTATGTTAAACATTATGGTCAATGAGTAGT
AGTGAACATTCAAGTTTTTTTTTTTTCCACTTCAAGTTTTTCATCTTATTATTATTTTTCGTTGTGATGC
AGTAGTACGGCCCATCTTCACCAGTAGTATATCAAAGCCGAAACAGATGACAAATTGTTTAACATGCACT
TGGATTATTATTGAGAGTTGAAATACAAAGGCCCGTTACAAGCCCAAACGAAGGTACATAAAAGAAAAGC
AGAAAATGAAAACGAAATCGATAGGGATAAGTTTTTCCAACTGACGGAAACACAAACTACACCAGGTGAA
ATAGATCACCTCCCAAGTGCATGAGACACGAACCAACCACTTATCATCAGATCACAAAAAGCTTAAGCCG
AGACCACTCATCGCCCAATCACTAGTGAATTCGCGGCCGCCTGCAGGTCGACCATATGGGAGAGCTCCCA
ACGCGTTGGATGCATAGCTTGAGTATTCTATAGTGTCACCTAAATAGCTTGGCGTAATCATGGTCATAGC
TGTTTCCTGTGTGAAATTGTTATCCGCTCACAATTCCACACAACATACGAGCCGGAAGCATAAAGTGTAA
AGCCTGGGGTGCCTATGAGTGAGCTAACTCACATTAATTGCGTTGCGCTCACTGCCCGCTT
